>Addgene plasmid #227276 | pX330-PITCh-ARL13B | addgene full sequence | sequence record 451276 | Addgene NGS Result
CTGAGCGTCAGACCCCGTAGAAAAGATCAAAGGATCTTCTTGAGATCCTTTTTTTCTGCGCGTAATCTGC
TGCTTGCAAACAAAAAAACCACCGCTACCAGCGGTGGTTTGTTTGCCGGATCAAGAGCTACCAACTCTTT
TTCCGAAGGTAACTGGCTTCAGCAGAGCGCAGATACCAAATACTGTTCTTCTAGTGTAGCCGTAGTTAGG
CCACCACTTCAAGAACTCTGTAGCACCGCCTACATACCTCGCTCTGCTAATCCTGTTACCAGTGGCTGCT
GCCAGTGGCGATAAGTCGTGTCTTACCGGGTTGGACTCAAGACGATAGTTACCGGATAAGGCGCAGCGGT
CGGGCTGAACGGGGGGTTCGTGCACACAGCCCAGCTTGGAGCGAACGACCTACACCGAACTGAGATACCT
ACAGCGTGAGCTATGAGAAAGCGCCACGCTTCCCGAAGGGAGAAAGGCGGACAGGTATCCGGTAAGCGGC
AGGGTCGGAACAGGAGAGCGCACGAGGGAGCTTCCAGGGGGAAACGCCTGGTATCTTTATAGTCCTGTCG
GGTTTCGCCACCTCTGACTTGAGCGTCGATTTTTGTGATGCTCGTCAGGGGGGCGGAGCCTATGGAAAAA
CGCCAGCAACGCGGCCTTTTTACGGTTCCTGGCCTTTTGCTGGCCTTTTGCTCACATGTGAGGGCCTATT
TCCCATGATTCCTTCATATTTGCATATACGATACAAGGCTGTTAGAGAGATAATTGGAATTAATTTGACT
GTAAACACAAAGATATTAGTACAAAATACGTGACGTAGAAAGTAATAATTTCTTGGGTAGTTTGCAGTTT
TAAAATTATGTTTTAAAATGGACTATCATATGCTTACCGTAACTTGAAAGTATTTCGATTTCTTGGCTTT
ATATATCTTGTGGAAAGGACGAAACACCGCTCATAAACAAGACGTATGGGTTTTAGAGCTAGAAATAGCA
AGTTAAAATAAGGCTAGTCCGTTATCAACTTGAAAAAGTGGCACCGAGTCGGTGCTTTTTTGTTTTAGAG
CTAGAAATAGCAAGTTAAAATAAGGCTAGTCCGTTTTTAGCGCGTGCGCCAATTCTGCAGACAAATGGCT
CTAGAGGCATGTGAGGGCCTATTTCCCATGATTCCTTCATATTTGCATATACGATACAAGGCTGTTAGAG
AGATAATTGGAATTAATTTGACTGTAAACACAAAGATATTAGTACAAAATACGTGACGTAGAAAGTAATA
ATTTCTTGGGTAGTTTGCAGTTTTAAAATTATGTTTTAAAATGGACTATCATATGCTTACCGTAACTTGA
AAGTATTTCGATTTCTTGGCTTTATATATCTTGTGGAAAGGACGAAACACCGCATCGTACGCGTACGTGT
TGTTTTAGAGCTAGAAATAGCAAGTTAAAATAAGGCTAGTCCGTTATCAACTTGAAAAAGTGGCACCGAG
TCGGTGCTTTTTTGTTTTAGAGCTAGAAATAGCAAGTTAAAATAAGGCTAGTCCGTTTTTAGCGCGTGCG
CCAATTCTGCAGACAAATGGCTCTAGAGGTACCCGTTACATAACTTACGGTAAATGGCCCGCCTGGCTGA
CCGCCCAACGACCCCCGCCCATTGACGTCAATAGTAACGCCAATAGGGACTTTCCATTGACGTCAATGGG
TGGAGTATTTACGGTAAACTGCCCACTTGGCAGTACATCAAGTGTATCATATGCCAAGTACGCCCCCTAT
TGACGTCAATGACGGTAAATGGCCCGCCTGGCATTGTGCCCAGTACATGACCTTATGGGACTTTCCTACT
TGGCAGTACATCTACGTATTAGTCATCGCTATTACCATGGTCGAGGTGAGCCCCACGTTCTGCTTCACTC
TCCCCATCTCCCCCCCCTCCCCACCCCCAATTTTGTATTTATTTATTTTTTAATTATTTTGTGCAGCGAT
GGGGGCGGGGGGGGGGGGGGGGGGGGCGCCGGGGGGGGGGGGGGGGGGGGGGGGGGGGGGGGGGGGGGGG
GGGGGGGGGGGGGGGGGGGCCCAGGGGGGGGGGGGGGGGGGAAAGTTTTTTTTTTTTGGGGGGGGGGGGC
GGGGGGGGGGCCGTAAAAAAAAAGGCCGGGGGGGGGGGGGGGCGAGGCGGAGAGGTGCGGCGGCAGCCAA
TCAGAGCGGCGCGCTCCGAAAGTTTCCTTTTATGGCGAGGCGGCGGCGGCGGCGGCCCTATAAAAAGCGA
AGCGCGCGGCGGGCGGGAGTCGCTGCGCGCTGCCTTCGCCCCGTGCCCCGCTCCGCCGCCGCCTCGCGCC
GCCCGCCCCGGCTCTGACTGACCGCGTTACTCCCACAGGTGAGCGGGCGGGACGGCCCTTCTCCTCCGGG
CTGTAATTAGCTGAGCAAGAGGTAAGGGTTTAAGGGATGGTTGGTTGGTGGGGTATTAATGTTTAATTAC
CTGGAGCACCTGCCTGAAATCACTTTTTTTCAGGTTGGACCGGTGCCACCATGGACTATAAGGACCACGA
CGGAGACTACAAGGATCATGATATTGATTACAAAGACGATGACGATAAGATGGCCCCAAAGAAGAAGCGG
AAGGTCGGTATCCACGGAGTCCCAGCAGCCGACAAGAAGTACAGCATCGGCCTGGACATCGGCACCAACT
CTGTGGGCTGGGCCGTGATCACCGACGAGTACAAGGTGCCCAGCAAGAAATTCAAGGTGCTGGGCAACAC
CGACCGGCACAGCATCAAGAAGAACCTGATCGGAGCCCTGCTGTTCGACAGCGGCGAAACAGCCGAGGCC
ACCCGGCTGAAGAGAACCGCCAGAAGAAGATACACCAGACGGAAGAACCGGATCTGCTATCTGCAAGAGA
TCTTCAGCAACGAGATGGCCAAGGTGGACGACAGCTTCTTCCACAGACTGGAAGAGTCCTTCCTGGTGGA
AGAGGATAAGAAGCACGAGCGGCACCCCATCTTCGGCAACATCGTGGACGAGGTGGCCTACCACGAGAAG
TACCCCACCATCTACCACCTGAGAAAGAAACTGGTGGACAGCACCGACAAGGCCGACCTGCGGCTGATCT
ATCTGGCCCTGGCCCACATGATCAAGTTCCGGGGCCACTTCCTGATCGAGGGCGACCTGAACCCCGACAA
CAGCGACGTGGACAAGCTGTTCATCCAGCTGGTGCAGACCTACAACCAGCTGTTCGAGGAAAACCCCATC
AACGCCAGCGGCGTGGACGCCAAGGCCATCCTGTCTGCCAGACTGAGCAAGAGCAGACGGCTGGAAAATC
TGATCGCCCAGCTGCCCGGCGAGAAGAAGAATGGCCTGTTCGGAAACCTGATTGCCCTGAGCCTGGGCCT
GACCCCCAACTTCAAGAGCAACTTCGACCTGGCCGAGGATGCCAAACTGCAGCTGAGCAAGGACACCTAC
GACGACGACCTGGACAACCTGCTGGCCCAGATCGGCGACCAGTACGCCGACCTGTTTCTGGCCGCCAAGA
ACCTGTCCGACGCCATCCTGCTGAGCGACATCCTGAGAGTGAACACCGAGATCACCAAGGCCCCCCTGAG
CGCCTCTATGATCAAGAGATACGACGAGCACCACCAGGACCTGACCCTGCTGAAAGCTCTCGTGCGGCAG
CAGCTGCCTGAGAAGTACAAAGAGATTTTCTTCGACCAGAGCAAGAACGGCTACGCCGGCTACATTGACG
GCGGAGCCAGCCAGGAAGAGTTCTACAAGTTCATCAAGCCCATCCTGGAAAAGATGGACGGCACCGAGGA
ACTGCTCGTGAAGCTGAACAGAGAGGACCTGCTGCGGAAGCAGCGGACCTTCGACAACGGCAGCATCCCC
CACCAGATCCACCTGGGAGAGCTGCACGCCATTCTGCGGCGGCAGGAAGATTTTTACCCATTCCTGAAGG
ACAACCGGGAAAAGATCGAGAAGATCCTGACCTTCCGCATCCCCTACTACGTGGGCCCTCTGGCCAGGGG
AAACAGCAGATTCGCCTGGATGACCAGAAAGAGCGAGGAAACCATCACCCCCTGGAACTTCGAGGAAGTG
GTGGACAAGGGCGCTTCCGCCCAGAGCTTCATCGAGCGGATGACCAACTTCGATAAGAACCTGCCCAACG
AGAAGGTGCTGCCCAAGCACAGCCTGCTGTACGAGTACTTCACCGTGTATAACGAGCTGACCAAAGTGAA
ATACGTGACCGAGGGAATGAGAAAGCCCGCCTTCCTGAGCGGCGAGCAGAAAAAGGCCATCGTGGACCTG
CTGTTCAAGACCAACCGGAAAGTGACCGTGAAGCAGCTGAAAGAGGACTACTTCAAGAAAATCGAGTGCT
TCGACTCCGTGGAAATCTCCGGCGTGGAAGATCGGTTCAACGCCTCCCTGGGCACATACCACGATCTGCT
GAAAATTATCAAGGACAAGGACTTCCTGGACAATGAGGAAAACGAGGACATTCTGGAAGATATCGTGCTG
ACCCTGACACTGTTTGAGGACAGAGAGATGATCGAGGAACGGCTGAAAACCTATGCCCACCTGTTCGACG
ACAAAGTGATGAAGCAGCTGAAGCGGCGGAGATACACCGGCTGGGGCAGGCTGAGCCGGAAGCTGATCAA
CGGCATCCGGGACAAGCAGTCCGGCAAGACAATCCTGGATTTCCTGAAGTCCGACGGCTTCGCCAACAGA
AACTTCATGCAGCTGATCCACGACGACAGCCTGACCTTTAAAGAGGACATCCAGAAAGCCCAGGTGTCCG
GCCAGGGCGATAGCCTGCACGAGCACATTGCCAATCTGGCCGGCAGCCCCGCCATTAAGAAGGGCATCCT
GCAGACAGTGAAGGTGGTGGACGAGCTCGTGAAAGTGATGGGCCGGCACAAGCCCGAGAACATCGTGATC
GAAATGGCCAGAGAGAACCAGACCACCCAGAAGGGACAGAAGAACAGCCGCGAGAGAATGAAGCGGATCG
AAGAGGGCATCAAAGAGCTGGGCAGCCAGATCCTGAAAGAACACCCCGTGGAAAACACCCAGCTGCAGAA
CGAGAAGCTGTACCTGTACTACCTGCAGAATGGGCGGGATATGTACGTGGACCAGGAACTGGACATCAAC
CGGCTGTCCGACTACGATGTGGACCATATCGTGCCTCAGAGCTTTCTGAAGGACGACTCCATCGACAACA
AGGTGCTGACCAGAAGCGACAAGAACCGGGGCAAGAGCGACAACGTGCCCTCCGAAGAGGTCGTGAAGAA
GATGAAGAACTACTGGCGGCAGCTGCTGAACGCCAAGCTGATTACCCAGAGAAAGTTCGACAATCTGACC
AAGGCCGAGAGAGGCGGCCTGAGCGAACTGGATAAGGCCGGCTTCATCAAGAGACAGCTGGTGGAAACCC
GGCAGATCACAAAGCACGTGGCACAGATCCTGGACTCCCGGATGAACACTAAGTACGACGAGAATGACAA
GCTGATCCGGGAAGTGAAAGTGATCACCCTGAAGTCCAAGCTGGTGTCCGATTTCCGGAAGGATTTCCAG
TTTTACAAAGTGCGCGAGATCAACAACTACCACCACGCCCACGACGCCTACCTGAACGCCGTCGTGGGAA
CCGCCCTGATCAAAAAGTACCCTAAGCTGGAAAGCGAGTTCGTGTACGGCGACTACAAGGTGTACGACGT
GCGGAAGATGATCGCCAAGAGCGAGCAGGAAATCGGCAAGGCTACCGCCAAGTACTTCTTCTACAGCAAC
ATCATGAACTTTTTCAAGACCGAGATTACCCTGGCCAACGGCGAGATCCGGAAGCGGCCTCTGATCGAGA
CAAACGGCGAAACCGGGGAGATCGTGTGGGATAAGGGCCGGGATTTTGCCACCGTGCGGAAAGTGCTGAG
CATGCCCCAAGTGAATATCGTGAAAAAGACCGAGGTGCAGACAGGCGGCTTCAGCAAAGAGTCTATCCTG
CCCAAGAGGAACAGCGATAAGCTGATCGCCAGAAAGAAGGACTGGGACCCTAAGAAGTACGGCGGCTTCG
ACAGCCCCACCGTGGCCTATTCTGTGCTGGTGGTGGCCAAAGTGGAAAAGGGCAAGTCCAAGAAACTGAA
GAGTGTGAAAGAGCTGCTGGGGATCACCATCATGGAAAGAAGCAGCTTCGAGAAGAATCCCATCGACTTT
CTGGAAGCCAAGGGCTACAAAGAAGTGAAAAAGGACCTGATCATCAAGCTGCCTAAGTACTCCCTGTTCG
AGCTGGAAAACGGCCGGAAGAGAATGCTGGCCTCTGCCGGCGAACTGCAGAAGGGAAACGAACTGGCCCT
GCCCTCCAAATATGTGAACTTCCTGTACCTGGCCAGCCACTATGAGAAGCTGAAGGGCTCCCCCGAGGAT
AATGAGCAGAAACAGCTGTTTGTGGAACAGCACAAGCACTACCTGGACGAGATCATCGAGCAGATCAGCG
AGTTCTCCAAGAGAGTGATCCTGGCCGACGCTAATCTGGACAAAGTGCTGTCCGCCTACAACAAGCACCG
GGATAAGCCCATCAGAGAGCAGGCCGAGAATATCATCCACCTGTTTACCCTGACCAATCTGGGAGCCCCT
GCCGCCTTCAAGTACTTTGACACCACCATCGACCGGAAGAGGTACACCAGCACCAAAGAGGTGCTGGACG
CCACCCTGATCCACCAGAGCATCACCGGCCTGTACGAGACACGGATCGACCTGTCTCAGCTGGGAGGCGA
CAAAAGGCCGGCGGCCACGAAAAAGGCCGGCCAGGCAAAAAAGAAAAAGTAAGAATTCCTAGAGCTCGCT
GATCAGCCTCGACTGTGCCTTCTAGTTGCCAGCCATCTGTTGTTTGCCCCTCCCCCGTGCCTTCCTTGAC
CCTGGAAGGTGCCACTCCCACTGTCCTTTCCTAATAAAATGAGGAAATTGCATCGCATTGTCTGAGTAGG
TGTCATTCTATTCTGGGGGGTGGGGTGGGGCAGGACAGCAAGGGGGAGGATTGGGAAGAGAATAGCAGGC
ATGCTGGGGAGCGGCCGCAGGAACCCCTAGTGATGGAGTTGGCCACTCCCTCTCTGCGCGCTCGCTCGCT
CACTGAGGCCGGGCGACCAAAGGTCGCCCGACGCCCGGGCTTTGCCCGGGCGGCCTCAGTGAGCGAGCGA
GCGCGCAGCTGCCTGCAGGGGCGCCTGATGCGGTATTTTCTCCTTACGCATCTGTGCGGTATTTCACACC
GCATA
[95 nt withheld, positions 7216-7310]
T
[46 nt withheld, positions 7312-7357]
C
[141 nt withheld, positions 7359-7499]
CCTTTGACGTTGGAGTCCACGTTCTTT
[37 nt withheld, positions 7527-7563]
ACTCTATCTCGGGCTATTCTTTTGATTTATAAGGGATTTTGCCGATTTCGGTCTATTGGTTAAAAAATGA
GCTGATTTAACAAAAATTTAACGAGAATTTTAACAAAATATTAACGTTTACAATTTTATGGTGCACTCTC
AGTACAATCTGCTCTGATGCCGCATAGTTAAGCCAGCCCCGACACCCGCCAACACCCGCTGACGCGCCCT
GACGGGCTTGTCTGCTCCCGGCATCCGCTTACAGACAAGCTGTGACCGTCTCCGGGAGCTGCATGTGTCA
GAGGTTTTCACCGTCATCACCGAAACGCGCGAGACGAAAGGGCCTCGTGATACGCCTATTTTTATAGGTT
AATGTCATGATAATAATGGTTTCTTAGACGTCAGGTGGCACTTTTCGGGGAAATGTGCGCGGAACCCCTA
TTTGTTTATTTTTCTAAATACATTCAAATATGTATCCGCTCATGAGACAATAACCCTGATAAATGCTTCA
ATAATATTGAAAAAGGAAGAGTATGAGTATTCAACATTTCCGTGTCGCCCTTATTCCCTTTTTTGCGGCA
TTTTGCCTTCCTGTTTTTGCTCACCCAGAAACGCTGGTGAAAGTAAAAGATGCTGAAGATCAGTTGGGTG
CACGAGTGGGTTACATCGAACTGGATCTCAACAGCGGTAAGATCCTTGAGAGTTTTCGCCCCGAAGAACG
TTTTCCAATGATGAGCACTTTTAAAGTTCTGCTATGTGGCGCGGTATTATCCCGTATTGACGCCGGGCAA
GAGCAACTCGGTCGCCGCATACACTATTCTCAGAATGACTTGGTTGAGTACTCACCAGTCACAGAAAAGC
ATCTTACGGATGGCATGACAGTAAGAGAATTATGCAGTGCTGCCATAACCATGAGTGATAACACTGCGGC
CAACTTACTTCTGACAACGATCGGAGGACCGAAGGAGCTAACCGCTTTTTTGCACAACATGGGGGATCAT
GTAACTCGCCTTGATCGTTGGGAACCGGAGCTGAATGAAGCCATACCAAACGACGAGCGTGACACCACGA
TGCCTGTAGCAATGGCAACAACGTTGCGCAAACTATTAACTGGCGAACTACTTACTCTAGCTTCCCGGCA
ACAATTAATAGACTGGATGGAGGCGGATAAAGTTGCAGGACCACTTCTGCGCTCGGCCCTTCCGGCTGGC
TGGTTTATTGCTGATAAATCTGGAGCCGGTGAGCGTGGAAGCCGCGGTATCATTGCAGCACTGGGGCCAG
ATGGTAAGCCCTCCCGTATCGTAGTTATCTACACGACGGGGAGTCAGGCAACTATGGATGAACGAAATAG
ACAGATCGCTGAGATAGGTGCCTCACTGATTAAGCATTGGTAACTGTCAGACCAAGTTTACTCATATATA
CTTTAGATTGATTTAAAACTTCATTTTTAATTTAAAAGGATCTAGGTGAAGATCCTTTTTGATAATCTCA
TGACCAAAATCCCTTAACGTGAGTTTTCGTTCCA
Features (pLannotate 1.2.2; 23 found; start..end, strand, type, name):
     40..628     +  rep_origin     ori: high-copy-number ColE1/pMB1/pBR322/pUC origin of replication
    690..930     +  promoter       U6 promoter: RNA polymerase III promoter for human U6 snRNA
    960..1035    +  misc_RNA       gRNA scaffold: guide RNA scaffold for the Streptococcus pyogenes CRISPR/Cas9 system
   1042..1085    +  misc_RNA       gRNA scaffold (fragment): guide RNA scaffold for the Streptococcus pyogenes CRISPR/Cas9 system
   1133..1373    +  promoter       U6 promoter: RNA polymerase III promoter for human U6 snRNA
   1402..1477    +  misc_RNA       gRNA scaffold: guide RNA scaffold for the Streptococcus pyogenes CRISPR/Cas9 system
   1484..1527    +  misc_RNA       gRNA scaffold (fragment): guide RNA scaffold for the Streptococcus pyogenes CRISPR/Cas9 system
   1574..1859    +  enhancer       CMV enhancer: human cytomegalovirus immediate early enhancer; contains an 18-bp deletion relative to the standard CMV enhancer
   1861..1982    +  promoter       chicken β-actin promoter (fragment): contains a 21-bp deletion relative to the standard chicken β-actin promoter
   2028..2050    +  promoter       chicken β-actin promoter (fragment): No description available
   2129..2255    +  promoter       chicken β-actin promoter (fragment): contains a 21-bp deletion relative to the standard chicken β-actin promoter
   2256..2483    +  intron         hybrid intron: hybrid between chicken β-actin (CBA) and minute virus of mice (MMV) introns (Gray et al., 2011)
   2621..4222    +  CDS            Cas9(N): N-terminal portion of Streptococcus pyogenes Cas9 (Zetsche et al., 2015)
   4223..6721    +  CDS            Cas9(C): C-terminal portion of Streptococcus pyogenes Cas9 (Zetsche et al., 2015)
   6722..6769    +  CDS            nucleoplasmin NLS: bipartite nuclear localization signal from nucleoplasmin
   6803..6914    +  polyA_signal   bGH poly(A) signal: bovine growth hormone polyadenylation signal
   7019..7159    +  repeat_region  AAV2 ITR: inverted terminal repeat of adeno-associated virus serotype 2 inverted
   7164..7215    -  misc_feature   bom (fragment): basis of mobility region from pBR322
   7234..7689    +  rep_origin     f1 ori (sequence partly withheld): f1 bacteriophage origin of replication; arrow indicates direction of (+) strand synthesis
   7690..7739    -  misc_feature   bom (fragment): basis of mobility region from pBR322
   7841..7876    -  CDS            rop (fragment): Rop protein, which maintains plasmids at low copy number; rop
   7971..8075    +  promoter       AmpR promoter: bla
   8076..8936    +  CDS            AmpR: β-lactamase; bla; confers resistance to ampicillin, carbenicillin, and related antibiotics
