[The description below was written by a language model from this plasmid's Addgene catalogue record and pLannotate feature annotations shown in this document.]
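Description:
pX330-PITCh-ARL13B is an all-in-one mammalian CRISPR expression plasmid built on the pX330-BbsI-PITCh backbone, designed for knock-in tagging at the C-terminus of human ARL13B. It is propagated in E. coli under ampicillin selection (AmpR/β-lactamase with its own promoter). The annotated origin is a ColE1/pUC-type ori that is normally high copy, although the catalogue entry lists the plasmid as low copy. An f1 phage origin and a single AAV2 ITR are also present as leftovers of the pX330 lineage. With only one ITR annotated, the record gives no sign that the plasmid is meant for AAV packaging.

The payload consists of three expression units in the same orientation. Two tandem human U6 (RNA polymerase III) promoters each drive a guide fused to the Streptococcus pyogenes gRNA scaffold. According to the record, one cassette expresses the generic PITCh gRNA and the other the 20-nt guide directed at the ARL13B C-terminal region, though the feature table does not show which cassette carries which guide. In the PITCh (Precise Integration into Target Chromosome) approach, the generic guide cuts a co-delivered donor plasmid to release a tagging cassette flanked by short microhomologies, while the gene-specific guide cuts the genomic locus, so the cassette can insert by microhomology-mediated end joining.

Downstream, a hybrid CMV enhancer/chicken β-actin promoter with a hybrid intron drives SpCas9, which is annotated as contiguous N- and C-terminal portions that together make up the full-length coding sequence. The Cas9 carries a C-terminal nucleoplasmin NLS and is terminated by the bGH polyadenylation signal. The plasmid belongs to an endogenous tagging toolkit and would be co-transfected with a compatible donor to tag endogenous ARL13B in human cells.
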