Addgene plasmid #227276: pX330-PITCh-ARL13B
Purpose: Expresses SpCas9, the PITCh gRNA, and a sgRNA targeting the C-terminus of ARL13B for knock-in.
Depositing lab: Laurence Pelletier. Depositing organization: Sinai Health System. Publication: qTAG: an adaptable plasmid scaffold for CRISPR-based endogenous tagging. Philip R, Sharma A, Matellan L, Erpf AC, Hsu WH, Tkach JM, Wyatt HDM, Pelletier L. EMBO J. 2024 Dec 12. doi: 10.1038/s44318-024-00337-5. PubMed 39668248.
Backbone
  Vector backbone: pX330-BbsI-PITCh
  Backbone manufacturer: Peter Kaiser, Addgene #127875
  Backbone size w/o insert (bp): 8947
  Vector type: Mammalian Expression, CRISPR
Growth in bacteria
  Bacterial resistance: Ampicillin, 100 μg/mL
  Growth temperature: 37°C
  Growth strain: DH5alpha
  Copy number: Low Copy
Gene/Insert
  Gene/Insert name: sgRNA Targeting C-terminus of ARL13B (alt name: ARL13B)
  gRNA/shRNA sequence: CTCATAAACAAGACGTATGG
  Species: H. sapiens (human)
  Insert size (bp): 20
  Entrez Gene: ARL13B (a.k.a. ARL2L1, JBTS8)
  Promoter: U6
  Cloning method: Unknown
  Sequencing primers: 5′ GCCTTTTTACGGTTCCTGGC
Terms and licenses: Academic/Nonprofit Terms; Industry Terms: Not Available to Industry
How to cite: pX330-PITCh-ARL13B was a gift from Laurence Pelletier (Addgene plasmid # 227276 ; http://n2t.net/addgene:227276 ; RRID:Addgene_227276)
